Addgene plasmid #86148: FLAG-mPar6a WT
Purpose: FLAG tagged mouse Par6 wild type - Binds to aPKC, Par3, Lgl, Cdc42
Depositing lab: Senthil Muthuswamy. Depositing organization: Cold Spring Harbor Laboratory. Publication: The polarity protein Par6 induces cell proliferation and is overexpressed in breast cancer. Nolan ME, Aranda V, Lee S, Lakshmi B, Basu S, Allred DC, Muthuswamy SK.. Cancer Res. 2008 Oct 15;68(20):8201-9. 10.1158/0008-5472.CAN-07-6567 PubMed 18922891.
Backbone
  Vector backbone: MSCV -PGK-Puro-IRES-GFP
  Vector type: Mammalian Expression, Retroviral
  Selectable markers: Puromycin
Growth in bacteria
  Bacterial resistance: Ampicillin, 100 μg/mL
  Growth temperature: 37°C
  Growth strain: NEB Stable
  Copy number: High Copy
Gene/Insert
  Gene/Insert name: Par6 (alt names: Par6 alpha; Par6c)
  Species: M. musculus (mouse)
  Entrez Gene: Pard6a (a.k.a. 0710008C04Rik, 2610010A15Rik, PAR-6A, PAR6alpha, Par-6, Par6, Par6c, TAX40, Tip-40)
  Promoter: LTR
  Tag / fusion protein: FLAG (N terminal on backbone)
  Cloning method: Restriction Enzyme; 5′ cloning site Hpa1 site (unknown if destroyed); 3′ cloning site Hpa1 site (unknown if destroyed)
  Sequencing primers: 5′ MSCV F; 3′ MSCV R
Terms and licenses: Academic/Nonprofit Terms; Industry Terms: Not Available to Industry
How to cite: FLAG-mPar6a WT was a gift from Senthil Muthuswamy (Addgene plasmid # 86148 ; http://n2t.net/addgene:86148 ; RRID:Addgene_86148)
