[The description below was written by a language model from this plasmid's Addgene catalogue record.]
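Description:
FLAG-mPar6a WT is a retroviral mammalian expression plasmid built on an MSCV-PGK-Puro-IRES-GFP backbone, a murine stem cell virus vector in which the viral long terminal repeats flank the transferred cassette. In bacteria it is maintained as a high-copy plasmid under ampicillin selection; the record specifies a recombination-reducing host strain, which is a common choice for constructs carrying repeated LTR sequences. No feature table accompanies the catalogue entry, so details such as the bacterial origin of replication and the exact layout of the packaging signal are not stated.

The insert is wild-type mouse Par6 (Pard6a, also called Par6 alpha or Par6c), placed at an HpaI site and transcribed from the 5′ LTR promoter. A FLAG epitope supplied by the backbone is fused to the N terminus, allowing detection and immunoprecipitation of the expressed protein. As the backbone name indicates, a separate PGK promoter drives a puromycin resistance gene linked through an IRES to GFP, so a single transcript provides both drug selection and a fluorescent marker for transduced cells.

Par6 is a cell polarity scaffold protein, and the record notes that this wild-type form binds aPKC, Par3, Lgl and Cdc42. The plasmid is suited to producing retrovirus in packaging cells for stable overexpression of tagged Par6 in mammalian cells. The associated work examined the role of Par6 in cell proliferation and its overexpression in breast cancer. The "WT" designation suggests use as a reference alongside binding-deficient variants, although the record does not list any.
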