>Addgene plasmid #86148 | FLAG-mPar6a WT | depositor partial sequence | sequence record 177113 | MSCV-F result
GCCCTCACTCCTTCTCTAGGCGCCGGAATTAGATCTCTCGAGACCATGGACTACAAAGACCATGACGGTG
ATTATAAAGATCATGACATCGATTACAAGGATGACGATGACAAGCTTGCGGCCGCGAATTCCATGGCCAG
GCCGCAGAGGACTCCGGCGCGCAGTCCCGATAGCATCGTCGAGGTGAAGAGCAAATTTGACGCCGAGTTC
CGACGCTTTGCACTACCCCGCACTTCGGTGAGAGGCTTTCAGGAGTTCTCGCGATTGCTGTGTGTGGTAC
ACCAGATCCCTGGCCTGGACGTCCTGCTTGGCTATACGGATGCTCACGGTGACTTGCTGCCCCTCACCAA
CGATGACAGTTTGCACCGGGCCCTGGCCAGCGGGCCCCCACCTCTGCGCCTCTTGGTTCAGAAACGGGCA
GAAGGTGACTCGAGTGGCCTGGCTTTTGCCTCCAACTCTCTACAAAGGCGCAAGAAAGGGCTCCTGCTAC
GACCAGTGGCACCTCTGCGCACCAGGCCACCCTTGTTAATCAGCTTGCCCCAAGATTTCCGCCAGGTGTC
TTCAGTTATAGATGTGGACCTACTACCTGAGACCCACCGACGAGTGAGGCTGCACAAACATGGTTCAGAC
CGTCCCCTGGGCTTCTACATTCGAGATGGCATGAGTGTTCGCGTGGCTCCCCAGGGCCTGGAGCGGGTTC
CAGGTATCTTCATCTCCCGCCTGGTACGTGGGGGCCTGGCTGAGAGTACAGGGCTGCTGGCGGTCAGTGA
TGAGATCCTTGAGGTCAACGGCATTGAGGTGGCCGG
