>Addgene plasmid #86148 | FLAG-mPar6a WT | addgene partial sequence | sequence record 180683 | Addgene partial NGS Result
GGGCTCAGGGGCGGGGCGGGCGCCCGAAGGTCCTCCGGAGGCCCGGCATTCTGCACGCTTCAAAAGCGCA
CGTCTGCCGCGCTGTTCTCCTCTTCCTCATCTCCGGGCCTTTCGACCTGCAGCCCAAGCTTACCATGACC
GAGTACAAGCCCACGGTGCGCCTCGCCACCCGCGACGACGTCCCCAGGGCCGTACGCACCCTCGCCGCCG
CGTTCGCCGACTACCCCGCCACGCGCCACACCGTCGATCCGGACCGCCACATCGAGCGGGTCACCGAGCT
GCAAGAACTCTTCCTCACGCGCGTCGGGCTCGACATCGGCAAGGTGTGGGTCGCGGACGACGGCGCCGCG
GTGGCGGTCTGGACCACGCCGGAGAGCGTCGAAGCGGGGGCGGTGTTCGCCGAGATCGGCCCGCGCATGG
CCGAGTTGAGCGGTTCCCGGCTGGCCGCGCAGCAACAGATGGAAGGCCTCCTGGCGCCGCACCGGCCCAA
GGAGCCCGCGTGGTTCCTGGCCACCGTCGGCGTCTCGCCCGACCACCAGGGCAAGGGTCTGGGCAGCGCC
GTCGTGCTCCCCGGAGTGGAGGCGGCCGAGCGCGCCGGGGTGCCCGCCTTCCTGGAGACCTCCGCGCCCC
GCAACCTCCCCTTCTACGAGCGGCTCGGCTTCACCGTCACCGCCGACGTCGAGGTGCCCGAAGGACCGCG
CACCTGGTGCATGACCCGCAAGCCCGGTGCCTGACGCCCGCCCCACGACCCGCAGCGCCCGACCGAAAGG
AGCGCACGACCCCATGCATCGATAAAATAAAAGATTTTATTTAGTCTCCAGAAAAAGGGGGGAATGAAAG
ACCCCACCTGTAGGTTTGGCAAGCTAGCTTAAGTAACGCCATTTTGCAAGGCATGGAAAATACATAACTG
AGAATAGAGAAGTTCCANNNNNNNNNNNNNNNNNNNNNNNNNNNNNNNNNNNNNNNNNNNNNNNNNNNNN
NNNNGTTGAATGTCGTGAAGGAAGCAGTTCCTCTGGAAGCTTCTTGAAGACAAACAACGTCTGTAGCGAC
CCTTTGCAGGCAGCGGAACCCCCCACCTGGCGACAGGTGCCTCTGCGGCCAAAAGCCACGTRTATMARAC
KGNNNNNNNNNNNNNNNNNNNNNCGGGGATTTCCAAGTCTCCACCCCATTGACGTCAATGGGAGTTTGTT
TTGGCACCAAAATCAACGGGACTTTCCAAAATGTCGTAACAACTCCGCCCCATTGACGCAAATGGGCGGT
AGGCGTGTACGGTGGGAGGTCTATATAAGCAGAGCTGGTTTAGTGAACCGTCAGATCCGCTAGAATTCTG
CAGTCGACGGTACCGCGGGCCCGGGATCCACCGGTCGCCACCATGGTGAGCAAGGGCGAGGAGCTGTTCA
CCGGGGTGGTGCCCATCCTGGTCGAGCTGGACGGCGACGTAAACGGCCACAAGTTCAGCGTGTCCGGCGA
GGGCGAGGGCGATGCCACCTACGGCAAGCTGACCCTGAAGTTGATCTGCACCACCGGCAAGCTGCCCGTG
CCCTGGCCCACCCTCGTGACCACCCTSRSCTACGGCSTGCAGTGCTTCRCCCGCTACCCCGACCACATGA
AGCAGCACGACTTCTTCAAGTCCGCCATGCCCGAAGGCTACGTCCAGGAGCGCACCATCTTCTTCAAGGA
CGACGGCAACTACAAGACCCGCGCCGAGGTGAAGTTCGAKGGCGACACCCTGGTGAACCGCATCGAGCTG
AAGGGCATCGACTTCAAGGAGGACGGCAACATCCTGGGGCACAAGCTGGAGTACAACTACAACRSCCACA
AYGTCTATATCATGGCCGACAAGCAGAAGAACGGCATCAAGGTGAACTTCAAGATCCGCCACAACATCGA
GGACGGCRGCGTGCAGCTCGCCGACCACTACCAGCAGAACACCCCCATCGGCGACGGCCCCGTGCTGCTG
CCCGACAACCACTACCTGAGCWMCCAGTCCAAMCTGAGCAAAGACCCCAACGAGAAGCGCGATCACATGG
TSCWCSTCGAGGTGCCCGAAGGACCGCGCACCTGGTGCATGACCCGCAAGCCCGGTGCCTGACGCCCGCC
CCACGACCCGCAGCGCCCGACCGAAAGGAGCGCACGACCCCATGCATCGATAAAATAAAAGATTTTATTT
AGTCTCCAGAAAAAGGGGGGAATGAAAGACCCCACCTGTAGGTTTGGCAAGCTAGCTTAAGTAACGCCAT
TTTGCAAGGCATGGAAAATACATAACTGAGAATAGAGAAGTTCAGATCAAGGTTAGGAACAGAGAGACAG
CAGAATATGGGCCAAACAGGATATCTGTGGTAAGCAGTTCCTGCCCCGGCTCAGGGCCAAGAACAGATGG
TCCCCAGATGCGGTCCCGCCCTCAGCAGTTTCTAGAGAACCATCAGATGTTTCCAGGGTGCCCCAAGGAC
CTGAAATGACCCTGTGCCTTATTTGAACTAACCAATCAGTTCGCTTCTCGCTTCTGTTCGCGCGCTTCTG
CTCCCCGAGCTCAATAAAAGAGCCCACAACCCCTCACTCGGCGCGCCAGTCCTCCGATAGACTGCGTCGC
CCGGGTACCCGTGTATCCAATAAACCCTCTTGCAGTTGCATCCGACTTGTGGTCTCGCTGTTCCTTGGGA
GGGTCTCCTCTGAGTGATTGACTACCCGTCAGCGGGGGTCTTTCATGGGTAACAGTTTCTTGAAGTTGGA
GAACAACATTCTGAGGGTAGGAGTCGAATATTAAGTAATCCTGACTCAATTAGCCACTGTTTTGAATCCA
CATACTCCAATACTCCTGAAATAGTTCATTATGGACAGCGCAGAAAGAGCTGGGGAGAATTGTGAAATTG
TTATCCGCTCACAATTCCACACAACATACGAGCCGGAAGCATAAAGTGTAAAGCCTGGGGTGCCTAATGA
GTGAGCTAACTCACATTAATTGCGTTGCGCTCACTGCCCGCTTTCCAGTCGGGAAACCTGTCGTGCCAGC
TGCATTAATGAATCGGCCAACGCGCGGGGAGAGGCGGTTTGCGTATTGGGCGCTCTTCCGCTTCCTCGCT
CACTGACTCGCTGCGCTCGGTCGTTCGGCTGCGGCGAGCGGTATCAGCTCACTCAAAGGCGGTAATACGG
TTATCCACAGAATCAGGGGATAACGCAGGAAAGAACATGTGAGCAAAAGGCCAGCAAAAGGCCAGGAACC
GTAAAAAGGCCGCGTTGCTGGCGTTTTTCCATAGGCTCCGCCCCCCTGACGAGCATCACAAAAATCGACG
CTCAAGTCAGAGGTGGCGAAACCCGACAGGACTATAAAGATACCAGGCGTTTCCCCCTGGAAGCTCCCTC
GTGCGCTCTCCTGTTCCGACCCTGCCGCTTACCGGATACCTGTCCGCCTTTCTCCCTTCGGGAAGCGTGG
CGCTTTCTCATAGCTCACGCTGTAGGTATCTCAGTTCGGTGTAGGTCGTTCGCTCCAAGCTGGGCTGTGT
GCACGAACCCCCCGTTCAGCCCGACCGCTGCGCCTTATCCGGTAACTATCGTCTTGAGTCCAACCCGGTA
AGACACGACTTATCGCCACTGGCAGCAGCCACTGGTAACAGGATTAGCAGAGCGAGGTATGTAGGCGGTG
CTACAGAGTTCTTGAAGTGGTGGCCTAACTACGGCTACACTAGAAGAACAGTATTTGGTATCTGCGCTCT
GCTGAAGCCAGTTACCTTCGGAAAAAGAGTTGGTAGCTCTTGATCCGGCAAACAAACCACCGCTGGTAGC
GGTGGTTTTTTTGTTTGCAAGCAGCAGATTACGCGCAGAAAAAAAGGATCTCAAGAAGATCCTTTGATCT
TTTCTACGGGGTCTGACGCTCAGTGGAACGAAAACTCACGTTAAGGGATTTTGGTCATGAGATTATCAAA
AAGGATCTTCACCTAGATCCTTTTAAATTAAAAATGAAGTTTTAAATCAATCTAAAGTATATATGAGTAA
ACTTGGTCTGACAGTTACCAATGCTTAATCAGTGAGGCACCTATCTCAGCGATCTGTCTATTTCGTTCAT
CCATAGTTGCCTGACTCCCCGTCGTGTAGATAACTACGATACGGGAGGGCTTACCATCTGGCCCCAGTGC
TGCAATGATACCGCGAGACCCACGCTCACCGGCTCCAGATTTATCAGCAATAAACCAGCCAGCCGGAAGG
GCCGAGCGCAGAAGTGGTCCTGCAACTTTATCCGCCTCCATCCAGTCTATTAATTGTTGCCGGGAAGCTA
GAGTAAGTAGTTCGCCAGTTAATAGTTTGCGCAACGTTGTTGCCATTGCTACAGGCATCGTGGTGTCACG
CTCGTCGTTTGGTATGGCTTCATTCAGCTCCGGTTCCCAACGATCAAGGCGAGTTACATGATCCCCCATG
TTGTGCAAAAAAGCGGTTAGCTCCTTCGGTCCTCCGATCGTTGTCAGAAGTAAGTTGGCCGCAGTGTTAT
CACTCATGGTTATGGCAGCACTGCATAATTCTCTTACTGTCATGCCATCCGTAAGATGCTTTTCTGTGAC
TGGTGAGTACTCAACCAAGTCATTCTGAGAATAGTGTATGCGGCGACCGAGTTGCTCTTGCCCGGCGTCA
ATACGGGATAATACCGCGCCACATAGCAGAACTTTAAAAGTGCTCATCATTGGAAAACGTTCTTCGGGGC
GAAAACTCTCAAGGATCTTACCGCTGTTGAGATCCAGTTCGATGTAACCCACTCGTGCACCCAACTGATC
TTCAGCATCTTTTACTTTCACCAGCGTTTCTGGGTGAGCAAAAACAGGAAGGCAAAATGCCGCAAAAAAG
GGAATAAGGGCGACACGGAAATGTTGAATACTCATACTCTTCCTTTTTCAATATTATTGAAGCATTTATC
AGGGTTATTGTCTCATGAGCGGATACATATTTGAATGTATTTAGAAAAATAAACAAATAGGGGTTCCGCG
CACATTTCCCCGAAAAGTGCCACCTGACGTCTAAGAAACCATTATTATCATGACATTAACCTATAAAAAT
AGGCGTATCACGAGGCCCTTTCGTCTCGCGCGTTTCGGTGATGACGGTGAAAACCTCTGACACATGCAGC
TCCCGGAGACGGTCACAGCTTGTCTGTAAGCGGATGCCGGGAGCAGACAAGCCCGTCAGGGCGCGTCAGC
GGGTGTTGGCGGGTGTCGGGGCTGGCTTAACTATGCGGCATCAGAGCAGATTGTACTGAGAGTGCACCAT
ATGCGGTGTGAAATACCGCACAGATGCGTAAGGAGAAAATACCGCATCAGGCGCCATTCGCCATTCAGGC
TGCGCAACTGTTGGGAAGGGCGATCGGTGCGGGCCTCTTCGCTATTACGCCAGCTGGCGAAAGGGGGATG
TGCTGCAAGGCGATTAAGTTGGGTAACGCCAGGGTTTTCCCAGTCACGACGTTGTAAAACGACGGCGCAA
GGAATGGTGCATGCAAGGAGATGGCGCCCAACAGTCCCCCGGCCACGGGGCCTGCCACCATACCCACGCC
GAAACAAGCGCTCATGAGCCCGAAGTGGCGAGCCCGATCTTCCCCATCGGTGATGTCGGCGATATAGGCG
CCAGCAACCGCACCTGTGGCGCCGGTGATGCCGGCCACGATGCGTCCGGCGTAGAGGCGATTAGTCCAAT
TTGTTAAAGACAGGATATCAGTGGTCCAGGCTCTAGTTTTGACTCAACAATATCACCAGCTGAAGCCTAT
AGAGTACGAGCCATAGATAAAATAAAAGATTTTATTTAGTCTCCAGAAAAAGGGGGGAATGAAAGACCCC
ACCTGTAGGTTTGGCAAGCTAGCTTAAGTAACGCCATTTTGCAAGGCATGGAAAATACATAACTGAGAAT
AGAGAAGTTCAGATCAAGGTTAGGAACAGAGAGACAGCAGAATATGGGCCAAACAGGATATCTGTGGTAA
GCAGTTCCTGCCCCGGCTCAGGGCCAAGAACAGATGGTCCCCAGATGCGGTCCCGCCCTCAGCAGTTTCT
AGAGAACCATCAGATGTTTCCAGGGTGCCCCAAGGACCTGAAATGACCCTGTGCCTTATTTGAACTAACC
AATCAGTTCGCTTCTCGCTTCTGTTCGCGCGCTTCTGCTCCCCGAGCTCAATAAAAGAGCCCACAACCCC
TCACTCGGCGCGCCAGTCCTCCGATAGACTGCGTCGCCCGGGTACCCGTATTCCCAATAAAGCCTCTTGC
TGTTTGCATCCGAATCGTGGACTCGCTGATCCTTGGGAGGGTCTCCTCAGATTGATTGACTGCCCACCTC
GGGGGTCTTTCATTTGGAGGTTCCACCGAGATTTGGAGACCCCTGCCCAGGGACCACCGACCCCCCCGCC
GGGAGGTAAGCTGGCCAGCGGTCGTTTCGTGTCTGTCTCTGTCTTTGTGCGTGTTTGTGCCGGCATCTAA
TGTTTGCGCCTGCGTCTGTACTAGTTAGCTAACTAGCTCTGTATCTGGCGGACCCGTGGTGGAACTGACG
AGTTCTGAACACCCGGCCGCAACCCTGGGAGACGTCCCAGGGACTTTGGGGGCCGTTTTTGTGGCCCGAC
CTGAGGAAGGGAGTCGATGTGGAATCCGACCCCGTCAGGATATGTGGTTCTGGTAGGAGACGAGAACCTA
AAACAGTTCCCGCCTCCGTCTGAATTTTTGCTTTCGGTTTGGAACCGAAGCCGCGCGTCTTGTCTGCTGC
AGCGCTGCAGCATCGTTCTGTGTTGTCTCTGTCTGACTGTGTTTCTGTATTTGTCTGAAAATTAGGGCCA
GACTGTTACCACTCCCTTAAGTTTGACCTTAGGTCACTGGAAAGATGTCGAGCGGATCGCTCACAACCAG
TCGGTAGATGTCAAGAAGAGACGTTGGGTTACCTTCTGCTCTGCAGAATGGCCAACCTTTAACGTCGGAT
GGCCGCGAGACGGCACCTTTAACCGAGACCTCATCACCCAGGTTAAGATCAAGGTCTTTTCACCTGGCCC
GCATGGACACCCAGACCAGGTCCCCTACATCGTGACCTGGGAAGCCTTGGCTTTTGACCCCCCTCCCTGG
GTCAAGCCCTTTGTACACCCTAAGCCTCCGCCTCCTCTTCCTCCATCCGCCCCGTCTCTCCCCCTTGAAC
CTCCTCGTTCGACCCCGCCTCGATCCTCCCTTTATCCAGCCCTCACTCCTTCTCTAGGCGCCGGAATTAG
ATCTCTCGAGACCATGGACTACAAAGACCATGACGGTGATTATAAAGATCATGACATCGATTACAAGGAT
GACGATGACAAGCTTGCGGCCGCGAATTCCATGGCCAGGCCGCAGAGGACTCCGGCGCGCAGTCCCGATA
GCATCGTCGAGGTGAAGAGCAAATTTGACGCCGAGTTCCGACGCTTTGCACTACCCCGCACTTCGGTGAG
AGGCTTTCAGGAGTTCTCGCGATTGCTGTGTGTGGTACACCAGATCCCTGGCCTGGACGTCCTGCTTGGC
TATACGGATGCTCACGGTGACTTGCTGCCCCTCACCAACGATGACAGTTTGCACCGGGCCCTGGCCAGCG
GGCCCCCACCTCTGCGCCTCTTGGTTCAGAAACGGGCAGAAGGTGACTCGAGTGGCCTGGCTTTTGCCTC
CAACTCTCTACAAAGGCGCAAGAAAGGGCTCCTGCTACGACCAGTGGCACCTCTGCGCACCAGGCCACCC
TTGTTAATCAGCTTGCCCCAAGATTTCCGCCAGGTGTCTTCAGTTATAGATGTGGACCTACTACCTGAGA
CCCACCGACGAGTGAGGCTGCACAAACATGGTTCAGACCGTCCCCTGGGCTTCTACATTCGAGATGGCAT
GAGTGTTCGCGTGGCTCCCCAGGGCCTGGAGCGGGTTCCAGGTATCTTCATCTCCCGCCTGGTACGTGGG
GGCCTGGCTGAGAGTACAGGGCTGCTGGCGGTCAGTGATGAGATCCTTGAGGTCAACGGCATTGAGGTGG
CCGGGAAGACCTTGGACCAAGTGACGGACATGATGGTCGCCAACAGCCACAACCTCATCGTCACTGTCAA
GCCTGCCAACCAGCGTAATAATGTGGTACGGGGGGCATCTGGGCGTCTGACAGGGCCTTCCTCTGTAGGG
CCTGGGCCTACTGATCCTGACAGTGACGATGACAGCAGTGACCTGGTCATTGAGAATCGCCACCCTCCCT
GTTCTAATGGGCTGTCTCAGGGGCCCCTGTGCTGGGACCTGCAACCTGGCTGCCTACTTCCTGGTGCTGG
CAGCTCTCTGCCCTCCTTGGATAGCAGAGAGCAAGCCAATTCTGGCTGGGGGAATGGCATGCGAGGTGAT
GTTAGCGGATTCAGCCTCTGACAGGCAAAGATGCAGCCCTTGTCACTTTAGGCTGCGGGAACATGGCCTG
GACTTTCCAGCTGGGTAGAGAAGATTAGCTTGCTCACAGAGCCCTCTCAGTCTGGTGAACATTAAAGGTT
TTCTACAAATGTAAAAAAAAAAAAAAAAAAAAAAAANTTTCCGCGGCCATCGGTACCAGTCGACTCTAGA
GGATCCCGGGAGGTTAACGAATTAATTCTACCGGGTAGGGGAGGCGCTTTTCCCAAGGCAGTCTGGAGCA
TGCGCTTTAGCAGCCCCGCTGGGCACTTGGCGCTACACAAGTGGCCTCTGGCCTCGCACACATTCCACAT
CCACCGGTAGGCGCCAACCGGCTCCGTTCTTTGGTGGCCCCTTCGCGCCACCTTCTACTCCTCCCCTAGT
CAGGAAGTTCCCCCCCGCCCCGCAGCTCGCGTCGTGCAGGACGTGACAAATGGAAGTAGCACGTCTCACT
AGTCTCGTGCAGATGGACAGCACCGCTGAGCAATGGAAGCGGGTAGGCCTTTGGGGCAGCGGCCAATAGC
AGCTTTGCTCCTTCGCTTTCTGGGCTCAGAGGCTGGGAAGGGGTGGGTCCGGGGG
